>Addgene plasmid #129416 | pSH-EFIRES-P-GFP(1-10)opti | addgene full sequence | sequence record 254828 | Addgene NGS Result
CGATGCCCTTGAGAGCCTTCAACCCAGTCAGCTCCTTCCGGTGGGCGCGGGGCATGACTATCGTCGCCGC
ACTTATGACTGTCTTCTTTATCATGCAACTCGTAGGACAGGTGCCGGCAGCGCTCTTCCGCTTCCTCGCT
CACTGACTCGCTGCGCTCGGTCGTTCGGCTGCGGCGAGCGGTATCAGCTCACTCAAAGGCGGTAATACGG
TTATCCACAGAATCAGGGGATAACGCAGGAAAGAACATGTGAGCAAAAGGCCAGCAAAAGGCCAGGAACC
GTAAAAAGGCCGCGTTGCTGGCGTTTTTCCATAGGCTCCGCCCCCCTGACGAGCATCACAAAAATCGACG
CTCAAGTCAGAGGTGGCGAAACCCGACAGGACTATAAAGATACCAGGCGTTTCCCCCTGGAAGCTCCCTC
GTGCGCTCTCCTGTTCCGACCCTGCCGCTTACCGGATACCTGTCCGCCTTTCTCCCTTCGGGAAGCGTGG
CGCTTTCTCATAGCTCACGCTGTAGGTATCTCAGTTCGGTGTAGGTCGTTCGCTCCAAGCTGGGCTGTGT
GCACGAACCCCCCGTTCAGCCCGACCGCTGCGCCTTATCCGGTAACTATCGTCTTGAGTCCAACCCGGTA
AGACACGACTTATCGCCACTGGCAGCAGCCACTGGTAACAGGATTAGCAGAGCGAGGTATGTAGGCGGTG
CTACAGAGTTCTTGAAGTGGTGGCCTAACTACGGCTACACTAGAAGAACAGTATTTGGTATCTGCGCTCT
GCTGAAGCCAGTTACCTTCGGAAAAAGAGTTGGTAGCTCTTGATCCGGCAAACAAACCACCGCTGGTAGC
GGTGGTTTTTTTGTTTGCAAGCAGCAGATTACGCGCAGAAAAAAAGGATCTCAAGAAGATCCTTTGATCT
TTTCTACGGGGTCTGACGCTCAGTGGAACGAAAACTCACGTTAAGGGATTTTGGTCATGAGATTATCAAA
AAGGATCTTCACCTAGATCCTTTTAAATTAAAAATGAAGTTTTAAATCAATCTAAAGTATATATGAGTAA
ACTTGGTCTGACAGTTACCAATGCTTAATCAGTGAGGCACCTATCTCAGCGATCTGTCTATTTCGTTCAT
CCATAGTTGCCTGACTCCCCGTCGTGTAGATAACTACGATACGGGAGGGCTTACCATCTGGCCCCAGTGC
TGCAATGATACCGCGAGACCCACGCTCACCGGCTCCAGATTTATCAGCAATAAACCAGCCAGCCGGAAGG
GCCGAGCGCAGAAGTGGTCCTGCAACTTTATCCGCCTCCATCCAGTCTATTAATTGTTGCCGGGAAGCTA
GAGTAAGTAGTTCGCCAGTTAATAGTTTGCGCAACGTTGTTGCCATTGCTACAGGCATCGTGGTGTCACG
CTCGTCGTTTGGTATGGCTTCATTCAGCTCCGGTTCCCAACGATCAAGGCGAGTTACATGATCCCCCATG
TTGTGCAAAAAAGCGGTTAGCTCCTTCGGTCCTCCGATCGTTGTCAGAAGTAAGTTGGCCGCAGTGTTAT
CACTCATGGTTATGGCAGCACTGCATAATTCTCTTACTGTCATGCCATCCGTAAGATGCTTTTCTGTGAC
TGGTGAGTACTCAACCAAGTCATTCTGAGAATAGTGTATGCGGCGACCGAGTTGCTCTTGCCCGGCGTCA
ATACGGGATAATACCGCGCCACATAGCAGAACTTTAAAAGTGCTCATCATTGGAAAACGTTCTTCGGGGC
GAAAACTCTCAAGGATCTTACCGCTGTTGAGATCCAGTTCGATGTAACCCACTCGTGCACCCAACTGATC
TTCAGCATCTTTTACTTTCACCAGCGTTTCTGGGTGAGCAAAAACAGGAAGGCAAAATGCCGCAAAAAAG
GGAATAAGGGCGACACGGAAATGTTGAATACTCATACTCTTCCTTTTTCAATATTATTGAAGCATTTATC
AGGGTTATTGTCTCATGAGCGGATACATATTTGAATGTATTTAGAAAAATAAACAAATAGGGGTTCCGCG
CACATTTCCCCGAAAAGTGCCACCTG
[124 nt withheld, positions 2057-2180]
C
[91 nt withheld, positions 2182-2272]
A
[49 nt withheld, positions 2274-2322]
CCTTTGACGTTGGAGTCCACGTTCTTT
[37 nt withheld, positions 2350-2386]
ACCCTATCTCGGTCTATTCTTTTGATTTATAAGGGATTTTGCCGATTTCGGCCTATTGGTTAAAAAATGA
GCTGATTTAACAAAAATTTAACGCGAATTTTAACAAAATATTAACGCTTACAATTTGCCATTCGCCATTC
AGGCTGCGCAACTGTTGGGAAGGGCGATCGGTGCGGGCCTCTTCGCTATTACGCCAGCCCAAGCTACCAT
GATAAGTAAGTAATATTAAGGTACGGGAGGTACTTGGAGCGGCCGTCGACCTACTCTCTTCCGCATTGGA
GTCGCTTTAACTGGCCCTGGCTTTGGCAGCCTGTGCTGACCCATGCAGTCCTCCTTACCATCCCTCCCTC
GACTTCCCCTCTTCCGATGTTGAGCCCCTCCAGCCGGTCCTGGACTTTGTCTCCTTCCCTGCCCTGCCCT
CTCCTGAACCTGAGCCAGCTCCCATAGCTCAGTCTGGTCTATCTGCCTGGCCCTGGCCATTGTCACTTTG
CGCTGCCCTCCTCTCGCCCCCGAGTGCCCTTGCTGTGCCGCCGGAACTCTGCCCTCTAACGCTGCCGTCT
CTCTCCTGAGTCCGGACCACTTTGAGCTCTACTGGCTTCTGCGCCGCCTCTGGCCCACTGTTTCCCCTTC
CCAGGCAGGTCCTGCTTTCTCTGACCTGCATTCTCTCCCCTGGGCCTGTGCCGCTTTCTGTCTGCAGCTT
GTGGCCTGGGTCACCTCTACGGCTGGCCCAGATCCTTCCCTGCCGCCTCCTTCAGGTTCCGTCTTCCTCC
ACTCCCTCTTCCCCTTGCTCTCTGCTGTGTTGCTGCCCAAGGATGCTCTTTCCGGAGCACTTCCTTCTCG
GCGCTGCACCACGTGATGTCCTCTGAGCGGATCCTCCCCGTGTCTGGGTCCTCTCCGGGCATCTCTCCTC
CCTCACCCAACCCCATGCCGTCTTCACTCGCTGGGTTCCCTTTTCCTTCTCCTTCTGGGGCCTGTGCCAT
CTCTCGTTTCTTAGGATGGCCTTCTCCGACGGATGTCTCCCTTGCGTCCCGCCTCCCCTTCTTGTAGGCC
TGCATCATCACCGTTTTTCTGGACAACCCCAAAGTACCCCGTCTCCCTGGCTTTAGCCACCTCTCCATCC
TCTTGCTTTCTTTGCCTGGACACCCCGTTCTCCTGTGGATTCGGGTCACCTCTCACTCCTTTCATTTGGG
CAGCTCCCCTACCCCCCTTACCTCTCTAGTCTGTGCTAGCTCTTCCAGCCCCCTGTCATGGCATCTTCCA
GGGGTCCGAGAGCTCAGCTAGTCTTCTTCCTCCAACCCGGGCCCCTATGTCCACTTCAGGACAGCATGTT
TGCTGCCTCCAGGGATCCTGTGTCCCCGAGCTGGGACCACCTTATATTCCCAGGGCCGGTTAATGTGGCT
CTGGTTCTGGGTACTTTTATCTGTCCCCTCCACCCCACAGTGGGGCGCATGCGTGGAATTATCACCTCGA
GAATAAAATATCTTTATTTTCATTACATCTGTGTGTTGGTTTTTTGTGTGAATCGATAGTACTAACATAC
GCTCTCCATCAAAACAAAACGAAACAAAACAAACTAGCAAAATAGGCTGTCCCCAGTGCAAGTGCAGGTG
CCAGAACATTTCTCTACTAGTCGTGAGGCTCCGGTGCCCGTCAGTGGGCAGAGCGCACATCGCCCACAGT
CCCCGAGAAGTTGGGGGGAGGGGTCGGCAATTGAACCGGTGCCTAGAGAAGGTGGCGCGGGGTAAACTGG
GAAAGTGATGTCGTGTACTGGCTCCGCCTTTTTCCCGAGGGTGGGGGAGAACCGTATATAAGTGCAGTAG
TCGCCGTGAACGTTCTTTTTCGCAACGGGTTTGCCGCCAGAACACAGGTAAGTGCCGTGTGTGGTTCCCG
CGGGCCTGGCCTCTTTACGGGTTATGGCCCTTGCGTGCCTTGAATTACTTCCACCTGGCTCCAGTACGTG
ATTCTTGATCCCGAGCTGGAGCCAGGGGCGGGCCTTGCGCTTTAGGAGCCCCTTCGCCTCGTGCTTGAGT
TGAGGCCTGGCCTGGGCGCTGGGGCCGCCGCGTGCGAATCTGGTGGCACCTTCGCGCCTGTCTCGCTGCT
TTCGATAAGTCTCTAGCCATTTAAAATTTTTGATGACCTGCTGCGACGCTTTTTTTCTGGCAAGATAGTC
TTGTAAATGCGGGCCAGGATCTGCACACTGGTATTTCGGTTTTTGGGGCCGCGGGCGGCGACGGGGCCCG
TGCGTCCCAGCGCACATGTTCGGCGAGGCGGGGCCTGCGAGCGCGGCCACCGAGAATCGGACGGGGGTAG
TCTCAAGCTGGCCGGCCTGCTCTGGTGCCTGGCCTCGCGCCGCCGTGTATCGCCCCGCCCTGGGCGGCAA
GGCTGGCCCGGTCGGCACCAGTTGCGTGAGCGGAAAGATGGCCGCTTCCCGGCCCTGCTCCAGGGGGCTC
AAAATGGAGGACGCGGCGCTCGGGAGAGCGGGCGGGTGAGTCACCCACACAAAGGAAAGGGGCCTTTCCG
TCCTCAGCCGTCGCTTCATGTGACTCCACGGAGTACCGGGCGCCGTCCAGGCACCTCGATTAGTTCTGGA
GCTTTTGGAGTACGTCGTCTTTAGGTTGGGGGGAGGGGTTTTATGCGATGGAGTTTCCCCACACTGAGTG
GGTGGAGACTGAAGTTAGGCCAGCTTGGCACTTGATGTAATTCTCCTTGGAATTTGCCCTTTTTGAGTTT
GGATCTTGGTTCATTCTCAAGCCTCAGACAGTGGTTCAAAGTTTTTTTCTTCCATTTCAGGTGTCGTGAA
CACGGGCTGCAGAAGTTGGTCGTGAGGCACTGGGCAGGTAAGTATCAAGGTTACAAGACAGGTTTAAGGA
GACCAATAGAAACTGGGCTTGTCGAGACAGAGAAGACTCTTGCGTTTCTGATAGGCACCTATTGGTCTTA
CTGACATCCACTTTGCCTTTCTCTCCACAGGTGTCCACTCCCAGTTCAATTACAGCTCTTAAGGCTAGAG
TACTTAATACGACTCACTATAGGCTAGCGCTACCGGACTCAGATCTACCATGGGGTCAAAAGGCGAAGAG
CTGTTTACTGGGGTCGTCCCTATTCTGGTGGAACTGGATGGCGATGTCAATGGGCATAAGTTTAGCGTGA
GGGGAGAGGGAGAGGGCGACGCAACCATCGGCAAGCTGACACTGAAGTTCATCTGCACCACAGGCAAGCT
GCCCGTGCCTTGGCCAACCCTGGTGACCACACTGACATACGGCGTGCAGTGTTTTAGCCGGTATCCAGAC
CACATGAAGAGACACGATTTCTTTAAGAGCGCCATGCCCGAGGGCTACGTGCAGGAGAGGACAATCTCCT
TCAAGGACGATGGCAAGTATAAGACCCGCGCCGTGGTGAAGTTTGAGGGCGACACACTGGTGAACCGGAT
CGAGCTGAAGGGCACCGACTTCAAGGAGGATGGCAATATCCTGGGCCACAAGCTGGAGTACAACTTTAAT
TCTCACAACGTGTATATCACAGCCGATAAGCAGAAGAACGGCATCAAGGCCAATTTCACCGTGCGGCACA
ATGTGGAGGACGGCAGCGTGCAGCTGGCCGATCACTACCAGCAGAACACCCCTATCGGCGACGGACCCGT
GCTGCTGCCTGATAATCACTATCTGTCCACCCAGACTGTGCTGTCAAAGGACCCAAATGAGAAAGGGACC
GGAGGGGGAGGAAGCTAGCGGCCGCTCTAGCCCAATTCCGCCCCCCCCCCTAACGTTACTGGCCGAAGCC
GCTTGGAATAAGGCCGGTGTGCGTTTGTCTATATGTTATTTTCCACCATATTGCCGTCTTTTGGCAATGT
GAGGGCCCGGAAACCTGGCCCTGTCTTCTTGACGAGCATTCCTAGGGGTCTTTCCCCTCTCGCCAAAGGA
ATGCAAGGTCTGTTGAATGTCGTGAAGGAAGCAGTTCCTCTGGAAGCTTCTTGAAGACAAACAACGTCTG
TAGCGACCCTTTGCAGGCAGCGGAACCCCCCACCTGGCGACAGGTGCCTCTGCGGCCAAAAGCCACGTGT
ATAAGATACACCTGCAAAGGCGGCACAACCCCAGTGCCACGTTGTGAGTTGGATAGTTGTGGAAAGAGTC
AAATGGCTCTCCTCAAGCGTATTCAACAAGGGGCTGAAGGATGCCCAGAAGGTACCCCATTGTATGGGAT
CTGATCTGGGGCCTCGGTGCACATGCTTTACATGTGTTTAGTCGAGGTTAAAAAAACGTCTAGGCCCCCC
GAACCACGGGGACGTGGTTTTCCTTTGAAAAACACGATGATAATATGGGCACCGAGTACAAGCCCACGGT
GCGCCTCGCCACCCGCGACGACGTCCCCCGGGCCGTACGCACCCTCGCCGCCGCGTTCGCCGACTACCCC
GCCACGCGCCACACCGTCGACCCGGACCGCCACATCGAGCGGGTCACCGAGCTGCAAGAACTCTTCCTCA
CGCGCGTCGGGCTCGACATCGGCAAGGTGTGGGTCGCGGACGACGGCGCCGCGGTGGCGGTCTGGACCAC
GCCGGAGAGCGTCGAAGCGGGGGCGGTGTTCGCCGAGATCGGCCCGCGCATGGCCGAGTTGAGCGGTTCC
CGGCTGGCCGCGCAGCAACAGATGGAAGGCCTCCTGGCGCCGCACCGGCCCAAGGAGCCCGCGTGGTTCC
TGGCCACCGTCGGCGTCTCGCCCGACCACCAGGGCAAGGGTCTGGGCAGCGCCGTCGTGCTCCCCGGAGT
GGAGGCGGCCGAGCGCGCCGGGGTGCCCGCCTTCCTGGAGACCTCCGCGCCCCGCAACCTCCCCTTCTAC
GAGCGGCTCGGCTTCACCGTCACCGCCGACGTCGAGGTGCCCGAAGGACCGCGCACCTGGTGCATGACCC
GCAAGCCCGGTGCCTGACGCCCGCCCCACGACCCGCAGCGCCCGACCGAAAGGAGCGCACGACCCCATGG
CTCCGACCGAAGCCACCCGGGGCGGCCCCGCCGACCCCGCACCCGCCCCCGAGGCCCACCGACTCTAGCT
AGAGGATCATAATCAGCCATACCACATTTGTAGAGGTTTTACTTGCTTTAAAAAACCTCCCACACCTCCC
CCTGAACCTGAAACATAAAATGAATGCAATTGTTGTTGTTAACTTGTTTATTGCAGCTTATAATGGTTAC
AAATAAAGCAATAGCATCACAAATTTCACAAATAAAGCATTTTTTTCACTGCATTCTAGTTGTGGTTTGT
CCATGCATCACTAGGGACAGGATTGGTGACAGAAAAGCCCCATCCTTAGGCCTCCTCCTTCCTAGTCTCC
TGATATTGGGTCTAACCCCCACCTCCTGTTAGGCAGATTCCTTATCTGGTGACACACCCCCATTTCCTGG
AGCCATCTCTCTCCTTGCCAGAACCTCTAAGGTTTGCTTACGATGGAGCCAGAGAGGATCCTGGGAGGGA
GAGCTTGGCAGGGGGTGGGAGGGAAGGGGGGGATGCGTGACCTGCCCGGTTCTCAGTGGCCACCCTGCGC
TACCCTCTCCCAGAACCTGAGCTGCTCTGACGCGGCTGTCTGGTGCGTTTCACTGATCCTGGTGCTGCAG
CTTCCTTACACTTCCCAAGAGGAGAAGCAGTTTGGAAAAACAAAATCAGAATAAGTTGGTCCTGAGTTCT
AACTTTGGCTCTTCACCTTTCTAGTCCCCAATTTATATTGTTCCTCCGTGCGTCAGTTTTACCTGTGAGA
TAAGGCCAGTAGCCAGCCCCGTCCTGGCAGGGCTGTGGTGAGGAGGGGGGTGTCCGTGTGGAAAACTCCC
TTTGTGAGAATGGTGCGTCCTAGGTGTTCACCAGGTCGTGGCCGCCTCTACTCCCTTTCTCTTTCTCCAT
CCTTCTTTCCTTAAAGAGTCCCCAGTGCTATCTGGGACATATTCCTCCGCCCAGAGCAGGGTCCCGCTTC
CCTAAGGCCCTGCTCTGGGCTTCTGGGTTTGAGTCCTTGGCAAGCCCAGGAGAGGCGCTCAGGCTTCCCT
GTCCCCCTTCCTCGTCCACCATCTCATGCCCCTGGCTCTCCTGCCCCTTCCCTACAGGGGTTCCTGGCTC
TGCTCTTCAGACTGAGCCCCGTTCCCCTGCATCCCCGTTCCCCTGCATCCCCCTTCCCCTGCATCCCCCA
GAGGCCCCAGGCCACCTACTTGGCCTGGACCCCACGAGAGGCCACCCCAGCCCTGTCTACCAGGCTGCCT
TTTGGGTGGATTCTCCTCCAACTGTGGGGTGACTGCTTGGCAAACTCACTCTTCGGGGTATCCCAGGAGG
CCTGGAGCATTGGGGTGGGCTGGGGTTCAGAGAGGAGGGATTCCCTTCTCAGGTTACGTGGCCAAGAAGC
AGGGGAGCTGGGTTTGGGTCAGGTCTGGGTGTGGGGTGACCAGCTTATGCTGTTTGCCCAGGACAGCCTA
GTTTTAGCGCTGAAACCCTCAGTCCTAGGAAAACAGGGATGGTTGGTCACTGTCTCTGGGCTCGAC
Features (pLannotate 1.2.2; 20 found; start..end, strand, type, name):
    306..894     -  rep_origin     ori: high-copy-number ColE1/pMB1/pBR322/pUC origin of replication
   1065..1925    -  CDS            AmpR: β-lactamase; bla; confers resistance to ampicillin, carbenicillin, and related antibiotics
   1926..2030    -  promoter       AmpR promoter: bla
   2057..2485    +  rep_origin     f1 ori (sequence partly withheld): f1 bacteriophage origin of replication; arrow indicates direction of (+) strand synthesis
   2517..2584    -  CDS            lacZα (fragment): LacZα fragment of β-galactosidase; lacZ fragment
   3211..3712    +  misc_feature   HA-L: left homology arm from the adeno-associated virus integration site (AAVS1) within intron 1 of the human PPP1R12C gene
   3858..3906    +  polyA_signal   poly(A) signal: synthetic polyadenylation signal
   3920..4011    +  misc_feature   pause site: RNA polymerase II transcriptional pause signal from the human α2 globin gene
   4023..5185    +  promoter       EF-1α promoter: strong constitutive promoter for human elongation factor EF-1α
   5224..5356    +  intron         chimeric intron: chimera between introns from human β-globin and immunoglobulin heavy chain genes
   5401..5419    +  promoter       T7 promoter: promoter for bacteriophage T7 RNA polymerase
   5419..5442    +  misc_feature   MCS (fragment): multiple cloning site
   5452..6090    +  CDS            Trp-less GFP (fragment): Trp-less GFP is a fluorescent protein published in 2012, derived from Aequorea victoria.
   6237..6699    +  misc_feature   IRES: internal ribosome entry site (IRES) of the encephalomyocarditis virus (EMCV)
   6707..7303    +  CDS            PuroR: puromycin N-acetyltransferase; pac from Streptomyces alboniger; confers resistance to puromycin
   7353..7418    +  CDS            dmpM (fragment): DMPM_STRAD - Protein inferred from homology: Swiss-Prot protein existence level 3. From Streptomyces alboniger.
   7431..7514    +  CDS            large T antigen (fragment): large T antigen from SV40 (simian virus 40)
   7537..7618    +  polyA_signal   SV40 poly(A) signal: SV40 polyadenylation signal
   7646..8482    +  misc_feature   HA-R: right homology arm from the adeno-associated virus integration site (AAVS1) within intron 1 of the human PPP1R12C gene
   8888..126     +  CDS            TcR (fragment) (across the origin): tetracycline efflux protein; tet; confers resistance to tetracycline
