[The description below was written by a language model from this plasmid's Addgene catalogue record and pLannotate feature annotations shown in this document.]
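Description:
pSH-EFIRES-P-GFP(1-10)opti is an 8.9 kb mammalian expression and donor plasmid built on the pSH-EFIRES-P backbone, designed for site-specific integration of an expression cassette into the human AAVS1 safe harbor locus (intron 1 of PPP1R12C). It is maintained in E. coli as a high-copy plasmid through a ColE1/pUC-type origin with ampicillin selection (AmpR). An f1 origin and small remnants of lacZα and a tetracycline resistance gene are also annotated in the backbone.

The payload lies between the left and right AAVS1 homology arms, which allow homology-directed insertion when the locus is cut by a CRISPR or TALEN nuclease supplied separately. Just inside the left arm, a synthetic poly(A) signal and an α2-globin transcriptional pause site precede the cassette, an arrangement that typically insulates it from upstream transcription. The EF-1α promoter, followed by a chimeric intron, then drives a single bicistronic transcript. Its first open reading frame is the synthetic, codon-optimized GFP(1-10) fragment of 669 bp, cloned between BglII and NotI; the automated annotation labels it as a partial GFP-family match. An EMCV IRES next directs translation of puromycin N-acetyltransferase, and the transcript ends at an SV40 poly(A) signal. Because both proteins come from one mRNA, puromycin selection enriches for cells that also express GFP(1-10).

GFP(1-10) is the large, non-fluorescent part of split GFP and becomes fluorescent only when complemented by the short GFP11 strand. The stated purpose is simply expression of this fragment in human cells. Such lines are commonly used to visualise proteins tagged with GFP11, although the record does not describe a specific application.
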