Addgene plasmid #129416: pSH-EFIRES-P-GFP(1-10)opti
Purpose: Expressing codon-optimized GFP(1-10) fragment in human cells
Depositing lab: Elina Ikonen. Depositing organization: University of Helsinki. Publication: Seipin Facilitates Triglyceride Flow to Lipid Droplet and Counteracts Droplet Ripening via Endoplasmic Reticulum Contact. Salo VT, Li S, Vihinen H, Holtta-Vuori M, Szkalisity A, Horvath P, Belevich I, Peranen J, Thiele C, Somerharju P, Zhao H, Santinho A, Thiam AR, Jokitalo E, Ikonen E. Dev Cell. 2019 Jun 6. pii: S1534-5807(19)30388-0. doi: 10.1016/j.devcel.2019.05.016. PubMed 31178403.
Backbone
  Vector backbone: pSH-EFIRES-P
  Backbone size w/o insert (bp): 8200
  Total vector size (bp): 8892
  Vector type: Mammalian Expression, CRISPR, TALEN, Unspecified ; Human safe harbor locus (A AVS1) site-specific integration
  Selectable markers: Puromycin
Growth in bacteria
  Bacterial resistance: Ampicillin, 100 μg/mL
  Growth temperature: 37°C
  Growth strain: DH5alpha
  Copy number: High Copy
Gene/Insert
  Gene/Insert name: codon-optimized GFP(1-10)
  Species: Synthetic
  Insert size (bp): 669
  Promoter: EF-1α
  Cloning method: Restriction Enzyme; 5′ cloning site BglII (not destroyed); 3′ cloning site NotI (not destroyed)
  Sequencing primers: 5′ tctctccacaggtgtccact; 3′ acaccggccttattccaagc
Resource information
  A portion of this plasmid was derived from a plasmid made by: Codon-optimized GFP(1-10) synthesized by Genescript.
Terms and licenses: Academic/Nonprofit Terms; Industry Terms: Not Available to Industry
Depositor comments: This vector was generated by Shiqian Li (Elina Ikonen Lab).
How to cite: pSH-EFIRES-P-GFP(1-10)opti was a gift from Elina Ikonen (Addgene plasmid # 129416 ; http://n2t.net/addgene:129416 ; RRID:Addgene_129416)
